>Addgene plasmid #221513 | PSMA4_BirA_Cterm | addgene full sequence | sequence record 439223 | Addgene NGS Result
AGTTACCAATGCTTAATCAGTGAGGCACCTATCTCAGCGATCTGTCTATTTCGTTCATCCATAGTTGCCT
GACTCCCCGTCGTGTAGATAACTACGATACGGGAGGGCTTACCATCTGGCCCCAGTGCTGCAATGATACC
GCGAGACCCACGCTCACCGGCTCCAGATTTATCAGCAATAAACCAGCCAGCCGGAAGGGCCGAGCGCAGA
AGTGGTCCTGCAACTTTATCCGCCTCCATCCAGTCTATTAATTGTTGCCGGGAAGCTAGAGTAAGTAGTT
CGCCAGTTAATAGTTTGCGCAACGTTGTTGCCATTGCTACAGGCATCGTGGTGTCACGCTCGTCGTTTGG
TATGGCTTCATTCAGCTCCGGTTCCCAACGATCAAGGCGAGTTACATGATCCCCCATGTTGTGCAAAAAA
GCGGTTAGCTCCTTCGGTCCTCCGATCGTTGTCAGAAGTAAGTTGGCCGCAGTGTTATCACTCATGGTTA
TGGCAGCACTGCATAATTCTCTTACTGTCATGCCATCCGTAAGATGCTTTTCTGTGACTGGTGAGTACTC
AACCAAGTCATTCTGAGAATAGTGTATGCGGCGACCGAGTTGCTCTTGCCCGGCGTCAATACGGGATAAT
ACCGCGCCACATAGCAGAACTTTAAAAGTGCTCATCATTGGAAAACGTTCTTCGGGGCGAAAACTCTCAA
GGATCTTACCGCTGTTGAGATCCAGTTCGATGTAACCCACTCGTGCACCCAACTGATCTTCAGCATCTTT
TACTTTCACCAGCGTTTCTGGGTGAGCAAAAACAGGAAGGCAAAATGCCGCAAAAAAGGGAATAAGGGCG
ACACGGAAATGTTGAATACTCATACTCTTCCTTTTTCAATATTATTGAAGCATTTATCAGGGTTATTGTC
TCATGAGCGGATACATATTTGAATGTATTTAGAAAAATAAACAAATAGGGGTTCCGCGCACATTTCCCCG
AAAAGTGCCACCTGACGTCGACGGATCGGGAGATCTCCCGATCCCCTATGGTGCACTCTCAGTACAATCT
GCTCTGATGCCGCATAGTTAAGCCAGTATCTGCTCCCTGCTTGTGTGTTGGAGGTCGCTGAGTAGTGCGC
GAGCAAAATTTAAGCTACAACAAGGCAAGGCTTGACCGACAATTGCATGAAGAATCTGCTTAGGGTTAGG
CGTTTTGCGCTGCTTCGCGATGTACGGGCCAGATATACGCGTTGACATTGATTATTGACTAGTTATTAAT
AGTAATCAATTACGGGGTCATTAGTTCATAGCCCATATATGGAGTTCCGCGTTACATAACTTACGGTAAA
TGGCCCGCCTGGCTGACCGCCCAACGACCCCCGCCCATTGACGTCAATAATGACGTATGTTCCCATAGTA
ACGCCAATAGGGACTTTCCATTGACGTCAATGGGTGGAGTATTTACGGTAAACTGCCCACTTGGCAGTAC
ATCAAGTGTATCATATGCCAAGTACGCCCCCTATTGACGTCAATGACGGTAAATGGCCCGCCTGGCATTA
TGCCCAGTACATGACCTTATGGGACTTTCCTACTTGGCAGTACATCTACGTATTAGTCATCGCTATTACC
ATGGTGATGCGGTTTTGGCAGTACATCAATGGGCGTGGATAGCGGTTTGACTCACGGGGATTTCCAAGTC
TCCACCCCATTGACGTCAATGGGAGTTTGTTTTGGCACCAAAATCAACGGGACTTTCCAAAATGTCGTAA
CAACTCCGCCCCATTGACGCAAATGGGCGGTAGGCGTGTACGGTGGGAGGTCTATATAAGCAGAGCTCTC
CCTATCAGTGATAGAGATCTCCCTATCAGTGATAGAGATCGTCGACGAGCTCGTTTAGTGAACCGTCAGA
TCGCCTGGAGACGCCATCCACGCTGTTTTGACCTCCATAGAAGACACCGGGACCGATCCAGCCTCCGGAC
TCTAGCGTTTAAACTTAAGCTTTAGACAAGTTTGTACAAAAAAGTTGGC
[783 nt withheld, positions 2010-2792]
TACCCAACTTTCTTGTACAAAGTGGTTGATTCTAGAATGAAGGACAACACCGTGCCCCTGAAGCTGATCG
CCCTGCTGGCCAACGGCGAGTTCCACAGCGGCGAGCAGCTGGGCGAGACCCTGGGCATGAGCCGGGCCGC
CATCAACAAGCACATCCAGACCCTGCGGGACTGGGGCGTGGACGTGTTCACCGTGCCCGGCAAGGGCTAC
AGCCTGCCCGAGCCCATCCAGCTGCTGAACGCCAAGCAGATCCTGGGCCAGCTGGACGGCGGCAGCGTGG
CCGTGCTGCCCGTGATCGACAGCACCAACCAGTACCTGCTGGACCGGATCGGCGAGCTGAAGAGCGGCGA
CGCCTGCATCGCCGAGTACCAGCAGGCCGGCCGGGGCGGCCGGGGCCGGAAGTGGTTCAGCCCCTTCGGC
GCCAACCTGTACCTGAGCATGTTCTGGCGGCTGGAGCAGGGCCCCGCCGCCGCCATCGGCCTGAGCCTGG
TGATCGGCATCGTGATGGCCGAGGTGCTGCGGAAGCTGGGCGCCGACAAGGTGCGGGTGAAGTGGCCCAA
CGACCTGTACCTGCAGGACCGGAAGCTGGCCGGCATCCTGGTGGAGCTGACCGGCAAGACCGGCGACGCC
GCCCAGATCGTGATCGGCGCCGGCATCAACATGGCCATGCGGCGGGTGGAGGAGAGCGTGGTGAACCAGG
GCTGGATCACCCTGCAGGAGGCCGGCATCAACCTGGACCGGAACACCCTGGCCGCCATGCTGATCCGGGA
GCTGCGGGCCGCCCTGGAGCTGTTCGAGCAGGAGGGCCTGGCCCCCTACCTGAGCCGGTGGGAGAAGCTG
GACAACTTCATCAACCGGCCCGTGAAGCTGATCATCGGCGACAAGGAGATCTTCGGCATCAGCCGGGGCA
TCGACAAGCAGGGCGCCCTGCTGCTGGAGCAGGACGGCATCATCAAGCCCTGGATGGGCGGCGAGATCAG
CCTGCGGAGCGCCGAGAAGGGGGGATCTGGCCCCGGCGGCGGCGCGCCAGACTACAAAGACGATGACGAT
AAATAACTCGAGTCTAGAGGGCCCGTTTAAACCCGCTGATCAGCCTCGACTGTGCCTTCTAGTTGCCAGC
CATCTGTTGTTTGCCCCTCCCCCGTGCCTTCCTTGACCCTGGAAGGTGCCACTCCCACTGTCCTTTCCTA
ATAAAATGAGGAAATTGCATCGCATTGTCTGAGTAGGTGTCATTCTATTCTGGGGGGTGGGGTGGGGCAG
GACAGCAAGGGGGAGGATTGGGAAGACAATAGCAGGCATGCTGGGGATGCGGTGGGCTCTATGGCTTCTG
AGGCGGAAAGAACCAGCTGGGGCTCTAGGGGGTATCCCC
[124 nt withheld, positions 4162-4285]
C
[91 nt withheld, positions 4287-4377]
AGGGTGATGGTTCACGTACCTAGAAGTTCCTATTCCGAAGTTCCTATTCTCTAGAAAGTATAGGAACTTC
CTTGGCCAAAAAGCCTGAACTCACCGCGACGTCTGTCGAGAAGTTTCTGATCGAAAAGTTCGACAGCGTC
TCCGACCTGATGCAGCTCTCGGAGGGCGAAGAATCTCGTGCTTTCAGCTTCGATGTAGGAGGGCGTGGAT
ATGTCCTGCGGGTAAATAGCTGCGCCGATGGTTTCTACAAAGATCGTTATGTTTATCGGCACTTTGCATC
GGCCGCGCTCCCGATTCCGGAAGTGCTTGACATTGGGGAGTTCAGCGAGAGCCTGACCTATTGCATCTCC
CGCCGTGCACAGGGTGTCACGTTGCAAGACCTGCCTGAAACCGAACTGCCCGCTGTTCTGCAGCCGGTCG
CGGAGGCCATGGATGCGATCGCTGCGGCCGATCTTAGCCAGACGAGCGGGTTCGGCCCATTCGGACCGCA
AGGAATCGGTCAATACACTACATGGCGTGATTTCATATGCGCGATTGCTGATCCCCATGTGTATCACTGG
CAAACTGTGATGGACGACACCGTCAGTGCGTCCGTCGCGCAGGCTCTCGATGAGCTGATGCTTTGGGCCG
AGGACTGCCCCGAAGTCCGGCACCTCGTGCACGCGGATTTCGGCTCCAACAATGTCCTGACGGACAATGG
CCGCATAACAGCGGTCATTGACTGGAGCGAGGCGATGTTCGGGGATTCCCAATACGAGGTCGCCAACATC
TTCTTCTGGAGGCCGTGGTTGGCTTGTATGGAGCAGCAGACGCGCTACTTCGAGCGGAGGCATCCGGAGC
TTGCAGGATCGCCGCGGCTCCGGGCGTATATGCTCCGCATTGGTCTTGACCAACTCTATCAGAGCTTGGT
TGACGGCAATTTCGATGATGCAGCTTGGGCGCAGGGTCGATGCGACGCAATCGTCCGATCCGGAGCCGGG
ACTGTCGGGCGTACACAAATCGCCCGCAGAAGCGCGGCCGTCTGGACCGATGGCTGTGTAGAAGTACTCG
CCGATAGTGGAAACCGACGCCCCAGCACTCGTCCGAGGGCAAAGGAATAGCACGTACTACGAGATTTCGA
TTCCACCGCCGCCTTCTATGAAAGGTTGGGCTTCGGAATCGTTTTCCGGGACGCCGGCTGGATGATCCTC
CAGCGCGGGGATCTCATGCTGGAGTTCTTCGCCCACCCCAACTTGTTTATTGCAGCTTATAATGGTTACA
AATAAAGCAATAGCATCACAAATTTCACAAATAAAGCATTTTTTTCACTGCATTCTAGTTGTGGTTTGTC
CAAACTCATCAATGTATCTTATCATGTCTGTATACCGTCGACCTCTAGCTAGAGCTTGGCGTAATCATGG
TCATAGCTGTTTCCTGTGTGAAATTGTTATCCGCTCACAATTCCACACAACATACGAGCCGGAAGCATAA
AGTGTAAAGCCTGGGGTGCCTAATGAGTGAGCTAACTCACATTAATTGCGTTGCGCTCACTGCCCGCTTT
CCAGTCGGGAAACCTGTCGTGCCAGCTGCATTAATGAATCGGCCAACGCGCGGGGAGAGGCGGTTTGCGT
ATTGGGCGCTCTTCCGCTTCCTCGCTCACTGACTCGCTGCGCTCGGTCGTTCGGCTGCGGCGAGCGGTAT
CAGCTCACTCAAAGGCGGTAATACGGTTATCCACAGAATCAGGGGATAACGCAGGAAAGAACATGTGAGC
AAAAGGCCAGCAAAAGGCCAGGAACCGTAAAAAGGCCGCGTTGCTGGCGTTTTTCCATAGGCTCCGCCCC
CCTGACGAGCATCACAAAAATCGACGCTCAAGTCAGAGGTGGCGAAACCCGACAGGACTATAAAGATACC
AGGCGTTTCCCCCTGGAAGCTCCCTCGTGCGCTCTCCTGTTCCGACCCTGCCGCTTACCGGATACCTGTC
CGCCTTTCTCCCTTCGGGAAGCGTGGCGCTTTCTCATAGCTCACGCTGTAGGTATCTCAGTTCGGTGTAG
GTCGTTCGCTCCAAGCTGGGCTGTGTGCACGAACCCCCCGTTCAGCCCGACCGCTGCGCCTTATCCGGTA
ACTATCGTCTTGAGTCCAACCCGGTAAGACACGACTTATCGCCACTGGCAGCAGCCACTGGTAACAGGAT
TAGCAGAGCGAGGTATGTAGGCGGTGCTACAGAGTTCTTGAAGTGGTGGCCTAACTACGGCTACACTAGA
AGAACAGTATTTGGTATCTGCGCTCTGCTGAAGCCAGTTACCTTCGGAAAAAGAGTTGGTAGCTCTTGAT
CCGGCAAACAAACCACCGCTGGTAGCGGTGGTTTTTTTGTTTGCAAGCAGCAGATTACGCGCAGAAAAAA
AGGATCTCAAGAAGATCCTTTGATCTTTTCTACGGGGTCTGACGCTCAGTGGAACGAAAACTCACGTTAA
GGGATTTTGGTCATGAGATTATCAAAAAGGATCTTCACCTAGATCCTTTTAAATTAAAAATGAAGTTTTA
AATCAATCTAAAGTATATATGAGTAAACTTGGTCTGAC
Features (pLannotate 1.2.2; 25 found; start..end, strand, type, name):
      3..863     -  CDS            AmpR: β-lactamase; bla; confers resistance to ampicillin, carbenicillin, and related antibiotics
    864..968     -  promoter       AmpR promoter: bla
   1027..1079    -  misc_feature   bom (fragment): basis of mobility region from pBR322
   1234..1613    +  enhancer       CMV enhancer: human cytomegalovirus immediate early enhancer
   1614..1817    +  promoter       CMV promoter: human cytomegalovirus (CMV) immediate early promoter
   1819..1838    +  promoter       PLtetO-1 promoter (fragment): modified phage lambda PL promoter with tet operator sites (Lutz and Bujard, 1997)
   1840..1859    +  promoter       PLtetO-1 promoter (fragment): modified phage lambda PL promoter with tet operator sites (Lutz and Bujard, 1997)
   1867..1900    +  promoter       TRE3GV promoter (fragment): 3rd-generation Tet-responsive promoter that can be activated by binding of Tet-On® 3G, optimized for retroviral and lentiviral vectors
   1987..2004    +  protein_bind   attB1 (fragment): mutant version of attB; core recombination site for the Gateway® BP reaction BP Clonase™
   2010..2792    +  CDS            PSMA4 (sequence withheld): PSA4_BOVIN - Experimental evidence at protein level: Swiss-Prot protein existence level 1. Component of the 20S core proteasome complex involved in the proteolytic degradation of most intracellular proteins. This complex plays numerous essential roles within the cell by associating with different regulatory particles. Associated with two 19S regulatory particles, forms the 26S proteasome and thus participates in the ATP- dependent degradation of ubiquitinated proteins. The 26S proteasome plays a key role in the maintenance of protein homeostasis by removing misfolded or damaged proteins that c
   2794..2818    -  protein_bind   attB2: mutant version of attB; recombination site for the Gateway® BP reaction BP Clonase™
   2829..3791    +  CDS            birA: BIRA_ECOLI - Also known as bioR, dhbB. Experimental evidence at protein level: Swiss-Prot protein existence level 1. Acts both as a biotin--[acetyl-CoA-carboxylase] ligase and a biotin-operon repressor. In the presence of ATP, BirA activates biotin to form the BirA-biotinyl-5'-adenylate (BirA-bio-5'-AMP or holoBirA) complex. HoloBirA can either transfer the biotinyl moiety to the biotin carboxyl carrier protein (BCCP) subunit of acetyl-CoA carboxylase, or bind to the biotin operator site and inhibit transcription of the operon. From Escherichia coli (strain K12).
   3822..3845    +  CDS            3xFLAG (fragment): three tandem FLAG® epitope tags
   3892..4116    +  polyA_signal   bGH poly(A) signal: bovine growth hormone polyadenylation signal
   4120..4141    +  promoter       SV40 promoter (fragment): SV40 enhancer and early promoter
   4162..4395    +  rep_origin     f1 ori (fragment) (sequence partly withheld): f1 bacteriophage origin of replication; arrow indicates direction of (+) strand synthesis
   4400..4447    +  protein_bind   FRT: FLP-mediated recombination occurs in the 8-bp core sequence TCTAGAAA (Turan and Bode, 2011). FLP recombinase from the Saccharomyces cerevisiae 2μ plasmid
   4455..5477    +  CDS            HygR: hygromycin B phosphotransferase confers resistance to hygromycin
   5487..5612    +  CDS            ble (fragment): BLE_KLEPN - Experimental evidence at protein level: Swiss-Prot protein existence level 1. Binding protein with a strong affinity to the bleomycin family of antibiotics. Binds to CL990; an antimitotic-antibiotic compound. From Klebsiella pneumoniae.
   5607..5728    +  polyA_signal   SV40 poly(A) signal: SV40 polyadenylation signal
   5801..5817    -  protein_bind   lac operator: The lac repressor binds to the lac operator to inhibit transcription in E. coli. This inhibition can be relieved by adding lactose or isopropyl-β-D-thiogalactopyranoside (IPTG). lac repressor encoded by lacI
   5825..5855    -  promoter       lac promoter: promoter for the E. coli lac operon
   5870..5891    -  protein_bind   CAP binding site: CAP binding activates transcription in the presence of cAMP. E. coli catabolite activator protein
   5904..5996    -  CDS            lacI (fragment): lac repressor; lacI; The lac repressor binds to the lac operator to inhibit transcription in E. coli. This inhibition can be relieved by adding lactose or isopropyl-β-D-thiogalactopyranoside (IPTG).
   6179..6767    -  rep_origin     ori: high-copy-number ColE1/pMB1/pBR322/pUC origin of replication
