[The description below was written by a language model from this plasmid's Addgene catalogue record and pLannotate feature annotations shown in this document.]
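Description:
PSMA4_BirA_Cterm is a mammalian expression plasmid of about 6.9 kb, made by Gateway cloning of the human proteasome subunit PSMA4 into a backbone called BirA_Cterm. It is maintained in E. coli through a high-copy ColE1/pUC-type origin with ampicillin resistance (β-lactamase). Selection in mammalian cells is by hygromycin.

The expression cassette uses the CMV immediate-early enhancer and promoter, followed directly by two short tet operator matches. This arrangement is typical of a tetracycline-regulated CMV/TetO2 promoter, which is repressed in cells that express the Tet repressor, although the record does not explicitly describe the construct as inducible. Downstream, the PSMA4 coding sequence is flanked by attB1 and attB2, the sites left by Gateway recombination. It continues across attB2 into the E. coli biotin ligase BirA, then into a FLAG epitope (annotated as a fragment of 3xFLAG), and ends at the bovine growth hormone polyadenylation signal. The product is therefore PSMA4 carrying a C-terminal BirA-FLAG fusion. The record does not state whether the BirA is wild type or a promiscuous mutant.

An FRT site lies immediately upstream of the hygromycin phosphotransferase gene, which has no annotated promoter of its own and is followed by an SV40 poly(A) signal. This layout is characteristic of Flp-mediated integration into a genomic FRT docking site, where the site supplies the promoter for hygromycin resistance. The stated purpose is a FLAG-tagged biotinylation enzyme linked to PSMA4. That is consistent with placing a biotin ligase on the 20S core proteasome to biotinylate nearby or interacting proteins.
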