Addgene plasmid #221513: PSMA4_BirA_Cterm
Purpose: Flag-tagged biotinylation enzyme for co-expression of Psma4
Depositing lab: Alessandro Ori. Depositing organization: Leibniz Institute on Aging - Fritz Lipmann Institute (FLI).
Backbone
  Vector backbone: BirA_Cterm
  Backbone size w/o insert (bp): 6149
  Vector type: Mammalian Expression
  Selectable markers: Hygromycin
Growth in bacteria
  Bacterial resistance: Ampicillin, 100 μg/mL
  Growth temperature: 37°C
  Growth strain: DH5alpha
  Copy number: High Copy
Gene/Insert
  Gene/Insert name: PSMA4
  Species: H. sapiens (human)
  Insert size (bp): 786
  Entrez Gene: PSMA4 (a.k.a. HC9, HsT17706, PSC9)
  Tag / fusion protein: BirA (C terminal on insert)
  Cloning method: Gateway Cloning
Terms and licenses: Academic/Nonprofit Terms; Industry Terms: Not Available to Industry
How to cite: PSMA4_BirA_Cterm was a gift from Alessandro Ori (Addgene plasmid # 221513 ; http://n2t.net/addgene:221513 ; RRID:Addgene_221513)
